Addgene plasmid #181840: pcDNA3.1(+)-RIα-EGFP
Purpose: GFP-tagged PKA RIα subunit for mammalian expression.
Depositing lab: Jin Zhang. Depositing organization: University of California, San Diego (UCSD). Publication: Phase Separation of a PKA Regulatory Subunit Controls cAMP Compartmentation and Oncogenic Signaling. Zhang JZ, Lu TW, Stolerman LM, Tenner B, Yang JR, Zhang JF, Falcke M, Rangamani P, Taylor SS, Mehta S, Zhang J. Cell. 2020 Sep 17;182(6):1531-1544.e15. doi: 10.1016/j.cell.2020.07.043. Epub 2020 Aug 25. PubMed 32846158.
Backbone
  Vector backbone: pcDNA3.1(+)
  Backbone manufacturer: Invitrogen
  Backbone size w/o insert (bp): 5402
  Total vector size (bp): 7286
  Vector type: Mammalian Expression
  Selectable markers: Neomycin (select with G418)
Growth in bacteria
  Bacterial resistance: Ampicillin, 100 μg/mL
  Growth temperature: 37°C
  Growth strain: DH5alpha
  Copy number: High Copy
Gene/Insert
  Gene/Insert name: RIα-EGFP (alt name: PRKAR1)
  Species: H. sapiens (human)
  Insert size (bp): 1884
  Entrez Gene: PRKAR1A (a.k.a. ACRDYS1, ADOHR, CAR, CNC, CNC1, PKR1, PPNAD1, PRKAR1, Prkar1alpha, TSE1)
  Promoter: CMV
  Tag / fusion protein: EGFP (C terminal on insert)
  Cloning method: Gibson Cloning
  Sequencing primers: 5′ CMV forward; 3′ BGH reverse
Terms and licenses: Academic/Nonprofit Terms; Industry Terms: Not Available to Industry
How to cite: pcDNA3.1(+)-RIα-EGFP was a gift from Jin Zhang (Addgene plasmid # 181840 ; http://n2t.net/addgene:181840 ; RRID:Addgene_181840)
