[The description below was written by a language model from this plasmid's Addgene catalogue record and pLannotate feature annotations shown in this document.]
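Description:
pcDNA3.1(+)-RIα-EGFP is a 7,286 bp mammalian expression plasmid built on the Invitrogen pcDNA3.1(+) backbone. It carries the human PRKAR1A coding sequence, which encodes the type Iα regulatory subunit of cAMP-dependent protein kinase (PKA), fused at its C terminus to EGFP. The roughly 1.9 kb fusion insert was assembled by Gibson cloning. It sits downstream of the human cytomegalovirus immediate-early enhancer and promoter, which drive strong constitutive transcription in mammalian cells, and is followed by the bovine growth hormone polyadenylation signal. In the annotated sequence the PRKAR1A reading frame is separated from EGFP by a short linker region. T7 and SP6 phage promoters flank the insert in opposing orientations and could be used for in vitro transcription.

In E. coli the plasmid is maintained at high copy through a ColE1/pUC-type origin and selected with ampicillin via the β-lactamase gene. An f1 origin is also present, allowing single-stranded DNA production. For mammalian cells, a separate cassette uses the SV40 early promoter to express the neomycin phosphotransferase gene, terminated by the SV40 poly(A) signal, so stable transfectants can be selected with G418. Several short annotated fragments (bom, a truncated HIV-1 LTR match, ble, lacI and lac promoter/operator remnants) appear to be backbone remnants or partial sequence matches rather than functional parts.

The construct is intended for expressing fluorescently labelled RIα in mammalian cells so that its localisation and behaviour can be followed by live imaging. The associated publication concerns phase separation of a PKA regulatory subunit and its role in cAMP compartmentation and oncogenic signalling.
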