Features (pLannotate 1.2.2; 22 found; start..end, strand, type, name):
     28..80      -  misc_feature   bom (fragment): basis of mobility region from pBR322
    235..614     +  enhancer       CMV enhancer: human cytomegalovirus immediate early enhancer
    615..818     +  promoter       CMV promoter: human cytomegalovirus (CMV) immediate early promoter
    814..847     +  LTR            5' LTR (truncated) (fragment): truncated 5' long terminal repeat (LTR) from HIV-1
    863..881     +  promoter       T7 promoter: promoter for bacteriophage T7 RNA polymerase
    895..2037    +  CDS            PRKAR1A: KAP0_HUMAN - Also known as PKR1, PRKAR1, TSE1. Experimental evidence at protein level: Swiss-Prot protein existence level 1. Regulatory subunit of the cAMP-dependent protein kinases involved in cAMP signaling in cells. From Homo sapiens (Human).
   2059..2778    +  CDS            EGFP: the original enhanced GFP (Yang et al., 1996) mammalian codon-optimized
   2839..2857    -  promoter       SP6 promoter: promoter for bacteriophage SP6 RNA polymerase
   2883..3107    +  polyA_signal   bGH poly(A) signal: bovine growth hormone polyadenylation signal
   3111..3132    +  promoter       SV40 promoter (fragment): SV40 enhancer and early promoter
   3153..3581    +  rep_origin     f1 ori (sequence partly withheld): f1 bacteriophage origin of replication; arrow indicates direction of (+) strand synthesis
   3595..3924    +  promoter       SV40 promoter: SV40 enhancer and early promoter
   3991..4782    +  CDS            neo: KKA2_KLEPN - Also known as kan, nptII. Experimental evidence at protein level: Swiss-Prot protein existence level 1. Resistance to kanamycin, neomycin, paromomycin, ribostamycin, butirosin and gentamicin B. From Klebsiella pneumoniae.
   4806..4964    +  CDS            ble (fragment): BLE_KLEPN - Experimental evidence at protein level: Swiss-Prot protein existence level 1. Binding protein with a strong affinity to the bleomycin family of antibiotics. Binds to CL990; an antimitotic-antibiotic compound. From Klebsiella pneumoniae.
   4959..5080    +  polyA_signal   SV40 poly(A) signal: SV40 polyadenylation signal
   5153..5169    -  protein_bind   lac operator: The lac repressor binds to the lac operator to inhibit transcription in E. coli. This inhibition can be relieved by adding lactose or isopropyl-β-D-thiogalactopyranoside (IPTG). lac repressor encoded by lacI
   5177..5207    -  promoter       lac promoter: promoter for the E. coli lac operon
   5222..5243    -  protein_bind   CAP binding site: CAP binding activates transcription in the presence of cAMP. E. coli catabolite activator protein
   5256..5348    -  CDS            lacI (fragment): lac repressor; lacI; The lac repressor binds to the lac operator to inhibit transcription in E. coli. This inhibition can be relieved by adding lactose or isopropyl-β-D-thiogalactopyranoside (IPTG).
   5531..6119    -  rep_origin     ori: high-copy-number ColE1/pMB1/pBR322/pUC origin of replication
   6290..7150    -  CDS            AmpR: β-lactamase; bla; confers resistance to ampicillin, carbenicillin, and related antibiotics
   7151..7255    -  promoter       AmpR promoter: bla
>Addgene plasmid #181840 | pcDNA3.1(+)-RIα-EGFP | addgene full sequence | sequence record 364246 | Addgene NGS Result
GACGGATCGGGAGATCTCCCGATCCCCTATGGTGCACTCTCAGTACAATCTGCTCTGATGCCGCATAGTT
AAGCCAGTATCTGCTCCCTGCTTGTGTGTTGGAGGTCGCTGAGTAGTGCGCGAGCAAAATTTAAGCTACA
ACAAGGCAAGGCTTGACCGACAATTGCATGAAGAATCTGCTTAGGGTTAGGCGTTTTGCGCTGCTTCGCG
ATGTACGGGCCAGATATACGCGTTGACATTGATTATTGACTAGTTATTAATAGTAATCAATTACGGGGTC
ATTAGTTCATAGCCCATATATGGAGTTCCGCGTTACATAACTTACGGTAAATGGCCCGCCTGGCTGACCG
CCCAACGACCCCCGCCCATTGACGTCAATAATGACGTATGTTCCCATAGTAACGCCAATAGGGACTTTCC
ATTGACGTCAATGGGTGGAGTATTTACGGTAAACTGCCCACTTGGCAGTACATCAAGTGTATCATATGCC
AAGTACGCCCCCTATTGACGTCAATGACGGTAAATGGCCCGCCTGGCATTATGCCCAGTACATGACCTTA
TGGGACTTTCCTACTTGGCAGTACATCTACGTATTAGTCATCGCTATTACCATGGTGATGCGGTTTTGGC
AGTACATCAATGGGCGTGGATAGCGGTTTGACTCACGGGGATTTCCAAGTCTCCACCCCATTGACGTCAA
TGGGAGTTTGTTTTGGCACCAAAATCAACGGGACTTTCCAAAATGTCGTAACAACTCCGCCCCATTGACG
CAAATGGGCGGTAGGCGTGTACGGTGGGAGGTCTATATAAGCAGAGCTCTCTGGCTAACTAGAGAACCCA
CTGCTTACTGGCTTATCGAAATTAATACGACTCACTATAGGGAGACCCGCCACCATGGAGTCTGGCAGTA
CCGCCGCCAGTGAGGAGGCACGCAGCCTTCGAGAATGTGAGCTCTACGTCCAGAAGCATAACATTCAAGC
ACTGCTCAAAGATTCTATTGTGCAGTTGTGCACTGCTCGACCTGAGAGACCCATGGCATTCCTCAGGGAA
TACTTTGAGAGGTTGGAGAAGGAGGAGGCAAAACAGATTCAGAATCTGCAGAAAGCAGGCACTCGTACAG
ACTCAAGGGAGGATGAGATTTCTCCTCCTCCACCCAACCCAGTGGTTAAAGGTAGGAGGCGACGAGGTGC
TATCAGCGCTGAGGTCTACACGGAGGAAGATGCGGCATCCTATGTTAGAAAGGTTATACCAAAAGATTAC
AAGACAATGGCCGCTTTAGCCAAAGCCATTGAAAAGAATGTGCTGTTTTCACATCTTGATGATAATGAGA
GAAGTGATATTTTTGATGCCATGTTTTCGGTCTCCTTTATCGCAGGAGAGACTGTGATTCAGCAAGGTGA
TGAAGGGGATAACTTCTATGTGATTGATCAAGGAGAGACGGATGTCTATGTTAACAATGAATGGGCAACC
AGTGTTGGGGAAGGAGGGAGCTTTGGAGAACTTGCTTTGATTTATGGAACACCGAGAGCAGCCACTGTCA
AAGCAAAGACAAATGTGAAATTGTGGGGCATCGACCGAGACAGCTATAGAAGAATCCTCATGGGAAGCAC
ACTGAGAAAGCGGAAGATGTATGAGGAATTCCTTAGTAAAGTCTCTATTTTAGAGTCTCTGGACAAGTGG
GAACGTCTTACGGTAGCTGATGCATTGGAACCAGTGCAGTTTGAAGATGGGCAGAAGATTGTGGTGCAGG
GAGAACCAGGGGATGAGTTCTTCATTATTTTAGAGGGGTCAGCTGCTGTGCTACAACGTCGGTCAGAAAA
TGAAGAGTTTGTTGAAGTGGGAAGATTGGGGCCTTCTGATTATTTTGGTGAAATTGCACTACTGATGAAT
CGTCCTCGTGCTGCCACAGTTGTTGCTCGTGGCCCCTTGAAGTGCGTTAAGCTGGACCGACCTAGATTTG
AACGTGTTCTTGGCCCATGCTCAGACATCCTCAAACGAAACATCCAGCAGTACAACAGTTTTGTGTCACT
GTCTGTCGGATCCCCACCGGTCGCCACCATGGTGAGCAAGGGCGAGGAGCTGTTCACCGGGGTGGTGCCC
ATCCTGGTCGAGCTGGACGGCGACGTAAACGGCCACAAGTTCAGCGTGTCCGGCGAGGGCGAGGGCGATG
CCACCTACGGCAAGCTGACCCTGAAGTTCATCTGCACCACCGGCAAGCTGCCCGTGCCCTGGCCCACCCT
CGTGACCACCCTGAGCTACGGCGTGCAGTGCTTCAGCCGCTACCCCGACCACATGAAGCAGCACGACTTC
TTCAAGTCCGCCATGCCCGAAGGCTACGTCCAGGAGCGCACCATCTTCTTCAAGGACGACGGCAACTACA
AGACCCGCGCCGAGGTGAAGTTCGAGGGCGACACCCTGGTGAACCGCATCGAGCTGAAGGGCATCGACTT
CAAGGAGGACGGCAACATCCTGGGGCACAAGCTGGAGTACAACTACAACAGCCACAACGTCTATATCATG
GCCGACAAGCAGAAGAACGGCATCAAGGTGAACTTCAAGATCCGCCACAACATCGAGGACGGCAGCGTGC
AGCTCGCCGACCACTACCAGCAGAACACCCCCATCGGCGACGGCCCCGTGCTGCTGCCCGACAACCACTA
CCTGAGCACCCAGTCCGCCCTGAGCAAAGACCCCAACGAGAAGCGCGATCACATGGTCCTGCTGGAGTTC
GTGACCGCCGCCGGGATCACTCTCGGCATGGACGAGCTGTACAAGTAAGAATTCTGCAGATATCCAGCAC
AGTGGCGGCCGCTCGAGCATGCATCTAGAGGGCCCTATTCTATAGTGTCACCTAAATGCTAGAGCTCGCT
GATCAGCCTCGACTGTGCCTTCTAGTTGCCAGCCATCTGTTGTTTGCCCCTCCCCCGTGCCTTCCTTGAC
CCTGGAAGGTGCCACTCCCACTGTCCTTTCCTAATAAAATGAGGAAATTGCATCGCATTGTCTGAGTAGG
TGTCATTCTATTCTGGGGGGTGGGGTGGGGCAGGACAGCAAGGGGGAGGATTGGGAAGACAATAGCAGGC
ATGCTGGGGATGCGGTGGGCTCTATGGCTTCTGAGGCGGAAAGAACCAGCTGGGGCTCTAGGGGGTATCC
CC
[124 nt withheld, positions 3153-3276]
C
[91 nt withheld, positions 3278-3368]
A
[49 nt withheld, positions 3370-3418]
CCTTTGACGTTGGAGTCCACGTTCTTT
[37 nt withheld, positions 3446-3482]
ACCCTATCTCGGTCTATTCTTTTGATTTATAAGGGATTTTGCCGATTTCGGCCTATTGGTTAAAAAATGA
GCTGATTTAACAAAAATTTAACGCGAATTAATTCTGTGGAATGTGTGTCAGTTAGGGTGTGGAAAGTCCC
CAGGCTCCCCAGCAGGCAGAAGTATGCAAAGCATGCATCTCAATTAGTCAGCAACCAGGTGTGGAAAGTC
CCCAGGCTCCCCAGCAGGCAGAAGTATGCAAAGCATGCATCTCAATTAGTCAGCAACCATAGTCCCGCCC
CTAACTCCGCCCATCCCGCCCCTAACTCCGCCCAGTTCCGCCCATTCTCCGCCCCATGGCTGACTAATTT
TTTTTATTTATGCAGAGGCCGAGGCCGCCTCTGCCTCTGAGCTATTCCAGAAGTAGTGAGGAGGCTTTTT
TGGAGGCCTAGGCTTTTGCAAAAAGCTCCCGGGAGCTTGTATATCCATTTTCGGATCTGATCAAGAGACA
GGATGAGGATCGTTTCGCATGATTGAACAAGATGGATTGCACGCAGGTTCTCCGGCCGCTTGGGTGGAGA
GGCTATTCGGCTATGACTGGGCACAACAGACAATCGGCTGCTCTGATGCCGCCGTGTTCCGGCTGTCAGC
GCAGGGGCGCCCGGTTCTTTTTGTCAAGACCGACCTGTCCGGTGCCCTGAATGAACTGCAGGACGAGGCA
GCGCGGCTATCGTGGCTGGCCACGACGGGCGTTCCTTGCGCAGCTGTGCTCGACGTTGTCACTGAAGCGG
GAAGGGACTGGCTGCTATTGGGCGAAGTGCCGGGGCAGGATCTCCTGTCATCTCACCTTGCTCCTGCCGA
GAAAGTATCCATCATGGCTGATGCAATGCGGCGGCTGCATACGCTTGATCCGGCTACCTGCCCATTCGAC
CACCAAGCGAAACATCGCATCGAGCGAGCACGTACTCGGATGGAAGCCGGTCTTGTCGATCAGGATGATC
TGGACGAAGAGCATCAGGGGCTCGCGCCAGCCGAACTGTTCGCCAGGCTCAAGGCGCGCATGCCCGACGG
CGAGGATCTCGTCGTGACCCATGGCGATGCCTGCTTGCCGAATATCATGGTGGAAAATGGCCGCTTTTCT
GGATTCATCGACTGTGGCCGGCTGGGTGTGGCGGACCGCTATCAGGACATAGCGTTGGCTACCCGTGATA
TTGCTGAAGAGCTTGGCGGCGAATGGGCTGACCGCTTCCTCGTGCTTTACGGTATCGCCGCTCCCGATTC
GCAGCGCATCGCCTTCTATCGCCTTCTTGACGAGTTCTTCTGAGCGGGACTCTGGGGTTCGAAATGACCG
ACCAAGCGACGCCCAACCTGCCATCACGAGATTTCGATTCCACCGCCGCCTTCTATGAAAGGTTGGGCTT
CGGAATCGTTTTCCGGGACGCCGGCTGGATGATCCTCCAGCGCGGGGATCTCATGCTGGAGTTCTTCGCC
CACCCCAACTTGTTTATTGCAGCTTATAATGGTTACAAATAAAGCAATAGCATCACAAATTTCACAAATA
AAGCATTTTTTTCACTGCATTCTAGTTGTGGTTTGTCCAAACTCATCAATGTATCTTATCATGTCTGTAT
ACCGTCGACCTCTAGCTAGAGCTTGGCGTAATCATGGTCATAGCTGTTTCCTGTGTGAAATTGTTATCCG
CTCACAATTCCACACAACATACGAGCCGGAAGCATAAAGTGTAAAGCCTGGGGTGCCTAATGAGTGAGCT
AACTCACATTAATTGCGTTGCGCTCACTGCCCGCTTTCCAGTCGGGAAACCTGTCGTGCCAGCTGCATTA
ATGAATCGGCCAACGCGCGGGGAGAGGCGGTTTGCGTATTGGGCGCTCTTCCGCTTCCTCGCTCACTGAC
TCGCTGCGCTCGGTCGTTCGGCTGCGGCGAGCGGTATCAGCTCACTCAAAGGCGGTAATACGGTTATCCA
CAGAATCAGGGGATAACGCAGGAAAGAACATGTGAGCAAAAGGCCAGCAAAAGGCCAGGAACCGTAAAAA
GGCCGCGTTGCTGGCGTTTTTCCATAGGCTCCGCCCCCCTGACGAGCATCACAAAAATCGACGCTCAAGT
CAGAGGTGGCGAAACCCGACAGGACTATAAAGATACCAGGCGTTTCCCCCTGGAAGCTCCCTCGTGCGCT
CTCCTGTTCCGACCCTGCCGCTTACCGGATACCTGTCCGCCTTTCTCCCTTCGGGAAGCGTGGCGCTTTC
TCATAGCTCACGCTGTAGGTATCTCAGTTCGGTGTAGGTCGTTCGCTCCAAGCTGGGCTGTGTGCACGAA
CCCCCCGTTCAGCCCGACCGCTGCGCCTTATCCGGTAACTATCGTCTTGAGTCCAACCCGGTAAGACACG
ACTTATCGCCACTGGCAGCAGCCACTGGTAACAGGATTAGCAGAGCGAGGTATGTAGGCGGTGCTACAGA
GTTCTTGAAGTGGTGGCCTAACTACGGCTACACTAGAAGAACAGTATTTGGTATCTGCGCTCTGCTGAAG
CCAGTTACCTTCGGAAAAAGAGTTGGTAGCTCTTGATCCGGCAAACAAACCACCGCTGGTAGCGGTGGTT
TTTTTGTTTGCAAGCAGCAGATTACGCGCAGAAAAAAAGGATCTCAAGAAGATCCTTTGATCTTTTCTAC
GGGGTCTGACGCTCAGTGGAACGAAAACTCACGTTAAGGGATTTTGGTCATGAGATTATCAAAAAGGATC
TTCACCTAGATCCTTTTAAATTAAAAATGAAGTTTTAAATCAATCTAAAGTATATATGAGTAAACTTGGT
CTGACAGTTACCAATGCTTAATCAGTGAGGCACCTATCTCAGCGATCTGTCTATTTCGTTCATCCATAGT
TGCCTGACTCCCCGTCGTGTAGATAACTACGATACGGGAGGGCTTACCATCTGGCCCCAGTGCTGCAATG
ATACCGCGAGACCCACGCTCACCGGCTCCAGATTTATCAGCAATAAACCAGCCAGCCGGAAGGGCCGAGC
GCAGAAGTGGTCCTGCAACTTTATCCGCCTCCATCCAGTCTATTAATTGTTGCCGGGAAGCTAGAGTAAG
TAGTTCGCCAGTTAATAGTTTGCGCAACGTTGTTGCCATTGCTACAGGCATCGTGGTGTCACGCTCGTCG
TTTGGTATGGCTTCATTCAGCTCCGGTTCCCAACGATCAAGGCGAGTTACATGATCCCCCATGTTGTGCA
AAAAAGCGGTTAGCTCCTTCGGTCCTCCGATCGTTGTCAGAAGTAAGTTGGCCGCAGTGTTATCACTCAT
GGTTATGGCAGCACTGCATAATTCTCTTACTGTCATGCCATCCGTAAGATGCTTTTCTGTGACTGGTGAG
TACTCAACCAAGTCATTCTGAGAATAGTGTATGCGGCGACCGAGTTGCTCTTGCCCGGCGTCAATACGGG
ATAATACCGCGCCACATAGCAGAACTTTAAAAGTGCTCATCATTGGAAAACGTTCTTCGGGGCGAAAACT
CTCAAGGATCTTACCGCTGTTGAGATCCAGTTCGATGTAACCCACTCGTGCACCCAACTGATCTTCAGCA
TCTTTTACTTTCACCAGCGTTTCTGGGTGAGCAAAAACAGGAAGGCAAAATGCCGCAAAAAAGGGAATAA
GGGCGACACGGAAATGTTGAATACTCATACTCTTCCTTTTTCAATATTATTGAAGCATTTATCAGGGTTA
TTGTCTCATGAGCGGATACATATTTGAATGTATTTAGAAAAATAAACAAATAGGGGTTCCGCGCACATTT
CCCCGAAAAGTGCCACCTGACGTC
